Addgene plasmid #24699: pCS2 DN-xIGFR
Depositing lab: Edward De Robertis. Depositing organization: University of California, Los Angeles (UCLA). Publication: Isthmin is a novel secreted protein expressed as part of the Fgf-8 synexpression group in the Xenopus midbrain-hindbrain organizer. Pera EM, Kim JI, Martinez SL, Brechner M, Li SY, Wessely O, De Robertis EM. Mech Dev. 2002 Aug . 116(1-2):169-72. 10.1016/S0925-4773(02)00123-5 PubMed 12128218.
Backbone
  Vector backbone: pCS2
  Backbone size w/o insert (bp): 4100
  Vector type: Mammalian Expression
Growth in bacteria
  Bacterial resistance: Ampicillin, 100 μg/mL
  Growth temperature: 37°C
  Growth strain: DH5alpha
  Copy number: High Copy
Gene/Insert
  Gene/Insert name: Dominant negative xIGFR (alt name: xigf1r)
  Species: X. laevis (frog)
  Mutation: C-terminal truncated version of the Xenopus IGF type I receptor with a Y506Stop in the extracellular domain.
  Entrez Gene: igf1r (a.k.a. XTK2, igf-1r, xigf1r)
  Cloning method: Restriction Enzyme; 5′ cloning site EcoRI (not destroyed); 3′ cloning site XbaI (not destroyed)
  Sequencing primers: 5′ SP6; 3′ T3
Terms and licenses: Academic/Nonprofit Terms; Industry Terms: Not Available to Industry
Depositor comments: For sense, linearize with NotI, transcribe with SP6. For antisense, linearize with EcoRI, transcribe with T7.
How to cite: pCS2 DN-xIGFR was a gift from Edward De Robertis (Addgene plasmid # 24699 ; http://n2t.net/addgene:24699 ; RRID:Addgene_24699)
