[The description below was written by a language model from this plasmid's Addgene catalogue record.]
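Description:
pCS2 DN-xIGFR is an expression and in vitro transcription plasmid built on the pCS2 backbone (about 4.1 kb without insert), catalogued as a mammalian expression vector. It is maintained in E. coli as a high-copy plasmid under ampicillin selection. No feature table accompanies the record, so the promoter, polyadenylation signal and origin are not explicitly listed. The sequencing primers and depositor comments do show that SP6, T7 and T3 phage promoter sites flank the cloning region.

The insert is a dominant-negative form of the Xenopus laevis type I IGF receptor (igf1r, also called xigf1r), cloned between EcoRI at the 5′ end and XbaI at the 3′ end, with both sites retained. The mutation is a stop codon replacing tyrosine 506 within the extracellular domain. The product is therefore C-terminally truncated and would lack the rest of the extracellular region, the transmembrane segment and the intracellular kinase domain. The record calls it dominant negative but does not describe the mechanism. A fragment of this kind would be expected to interfere with endogenous IGF signalling without being able to signal itself.

According to the depositor comments, the plasmid serves mainly as a transcription template. Linearizing downstream of the insert with NotI and transcribing from SP6 gives sense RNA, the type of synthetic mRNA usually microinjected into frog embryos to block IGF receptor function. Linearizing with EcoRI and transcribing from T7 gives antisense RNA, suitable as a hybridization probe for the igf1r transcript. The associated publication concerns gene expression in Xenopus embryonic development, which fits these uses.
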