>Addgene plasmid #24699 | pCS2 DN-xIGFR | addgene partial sequence | sequence record 30678 | 24699 with M13rev
ACCCTCCTAAGGGAACAAAAGCTGGGTACCGGGCCCAATGCATTGGCGCCGCGGCCGCGAATTAAAAAAC
CTCCCACACCTCCCCCTGAACCTGAAACATAAAATGAATGCAATTGTTGTTGTTAACTTGTTTATTGCAG
CTTATAATGGTTACAAATAAAGCAATAGCATCACAAATTTCACAAATAAAGCATTTTTTTCACTGCATTC
TAGTTGTGGTTTGTCCAAACTCATCAATGTATCTTATCATGTCTGGATCTACGTAATACGACTCACTATA
GTTCTAGATCAACGCTCCCAAGTAAGCTTAATCCGGTTCTTAATTTTGCTTCTGGAGGTGAAATTTAAGA
CATGACTCTCACAAGATGCCATATTTCCATTAGTACTGAGGCTGATGTCTTCTTCAGCCTGCCTCCCCTT
TGTTCCGGTGACTTCCTCCATGCGGTAAATCTCAGAAGCGCATAGCTTGGAGTTGAATGCAAAGCGTATT
TTGCCCTCTTTGATGGTGAGGTTGTGCTTCGACCAGTCCCACAGCTGCTGTAAGTTGTTATTGTCAAAGA
CGTAAAAGGAATAATTTCCAGGCATTTGCTCCTCTCCCAGGATGTAGCGCAGACTTTTCAGGAAAGACAG
AGATACCAGTGCATGGGAGTGACGAATCTTGACATAGCCAGTGACTGTCTCTATCAGACCCAAGAAATTC
TCCAACTCTGCAGCAATATTTTGACCCTTGCGGATATTTAGTTGCAGGTTGCCCTTCAGGACAGTACAAC
CTTCCAGCATTTGGGCTGAGGTAACAGAATCAATGGTTTTCATCTTCTCTTCACAGATTTTGGGGC
